>Addgene plasmid #170810 | pW212-lenti-spsgRNA-Esp3I-2kb-filler-pEF1s-NLS-mScarlet-I-P2A-BlastR | addgene full sequence | sequence record 334399 | Addgene NGS Result
TTTGCAAAAAGCTCCCGGGAGCTTGTATATCCATTTTCGGATCTGATCAGCACGTGTTGACAATTAATCA
TCGGCATAGTATATCGGCATAGTATAATACGACAAGGTGAGGAACTAAACCATGGCCAAGTTGACCAGTG
CCGTTCCGGTGCTCACCGCGCGCGACGTCGCCGGAGCGGTCGAGTTCTGGACCGACCGGCTCGGGTTCTC
CCGGGACTTCGTGGAGGACGACTTCGCCGGTGTGGTCCGGGACGACGTGACCCTGTTCATCAGCGCGGTC
CAGGACCAGGTGGTGCCGGACAACACCCTGGCCTGGGTGTGGGTGCGCGGCCTGGACGAGCTGTACGCCG
AGTGGTCGGAGGTCGTGTCCACGAACTTCCGGGACGCCTCCGGGCCGGCCATGACCGAGATCGGCGAGCA
GCCGTGGGGGCGGGAGTTCGCCCTGCGCGACCCGGCCGGCAACTGCGTGCACTTCGTGGCCGAGGAGCAG
GACTGACACGTGCTACGAGATTTCGATTCCACCGCCGCCTTCTATGAAAGGTTGGGCTTCGGAATCGTTT
TCCGGGACGCCGGCTGGATGATCCTCCAGCGCGGGGATCTCATGCTGGAGTTCTTCGCCCACCCCAACTT
GTTTATTGCAGCTTATAATGGTTACAAATAAAGCAATAGCATCACAAATTTCACAAATAAAGCATTTTTT
TCACTGCATTCTAGTTGTGGTTTGTCCAAACTCATCAATGTATCTTATCATGTCTGTATACCGTCGACCT
CTAGCTAGAGCTTGGCGTAATCATGGTCATAGCTGTTTCCTGTGTGAAATTGTTATCCGCTCACAATTCC
ACACAACATACGAGCCGGAAGCATAAAGTGTAAAGCCTGGGGTGCCTAATGAGTGAGCTAACTCACATTA
ATTGCGTTGCGCTCACTGCCCGCTTTCCAGTCGGGAAACCTGTCGTGCCAGCTGCATTAATGAATCGGCC
AACGCGCGGGGAGAGGCGGTTTGCGTATTGGGCGCTCTTCCGCTTCCTCGCTCACTGACTCGCTGCGCTC
GGTCGTTCGGCTGCGGCGAGCGGTATCAGCTCACTCAAAGGCGGTAATACGGTTATCCACAGAATCAGGG
GATAACGCAGGAAAGAACATGTGAGCAAAAGGCCAGCAAAAGGCCAGGAACCGTAAAAAGGCCGCGTTGC
TGGCGTTTTTCCATAGGCTCCGCCCCCCTGACGAGCATCACAAAAATCGACGCTCAAGTCAGAGGTGGCG
AAACCCGACAGGACTATAAAGATACCAGGCGTTTCCCCCTGGAAGCTCCCTCGTGCGCTCTCCTGTTCCG
ACCCTGCCGCTTACCGGATACCTGTCCGCCTTTCTCCCTTCGGGAAGCGTGGCGCTTTCTCATAGCTCAC
GCTGTAGGTATCTCAGTTCGGTGTAGGTCGTTCGCTCCAAGCTGGGCTGTGTGCACGAACCCCCCGTTCA
GCCCGACCGCTGCGCCTTATCCGGTAACTATCGTCTTGAGTCCAACCCGGTAAGACACGACTTATCGCCA
CTGGCAGCAGCCACTGGTAACAGGATTAGCAGAGCGAGGTATGTAGGCGGTGCTACAGAGTTCTTGAAGT
GGTGGCCTAACTACGGCTACACTAGAAGAACAGTATTTGGTATCTGCGCTCTGCTGAAGCCAGTTACCTT
CGGAAAAAGAGTTGGTAGCTCTTGATCCGGCAAACAAACCACCGCTGGTAGCGGTGGTTTTTTTGTTTGC
AAGCAGCAGATTACGCGCAGAAAAAAAGGATCTCAAGAAGATCCTTTGATCTTTTCTACGGGGTCTGACG
CTCAGTGGAACGAAAACTCACGTTAAGGGATTTTGGTCATGAGATTATCAAAAAGGATCTTCACCTAGAT
CCTTTTAAATTAAAAATGAAGTTTTAAATCAATCTAAAGTATATATGAGTAAACTTGGTCTGACAGTTAC
CAATGCTTAATCAGTGAGGCACCTATCTCAGCGATCTGTCTATTTCGTTCATCCATAGTTGCCTGACTCC
CCGTCGTGTAGATAACTACGATACGGGAGGGCTTACCATCTGGCCCCAGTGCTGCAATGATACCGCGAGA
CCCACGCTCACCGGCTCCAGATTTATCAGCAATAAACCAGCCAGCCGGAAGGGCCGAGCGCAGAAGTGGT
CCTGCAACTTTATCCGCCTCCATCCAGTCTATTAATTGTTGCCGGGAAGCTAGAGTAAGTAGTTCGCCAG
TTAATAGTTTGCGCAACGTTGTTGCCATTGCTACAGGCATCGTGGTGTCACGCTCGTCGTTTGGTATGGC
TTCATTCAGCTCCGGTTCCCAACGATCAAGGCGAGTTACATGATCCCCCATGTTGTGCAAAAAAGCGGTT
AGCTCCTTCGGTCCTCCGATCGTTGTCAGAAGTAAGTTGGCCGCAGTGTTATCACTCATGGTTATGGCAG
CACTGCATAATTCTCTTACTGTCATGCCATCCGTAAGATGCTTTTCTGTGACTGGTGAGTACTCAACCAA
GTCATTCTGAGAATAGTGTATGCGGCGACCGAGTTGCTCTTGCCCGGCGTCAATACGGGATAATACCGCG
CCACATAGCAGAACTTTAAAAGTGCTCATCATTGGAAAACGTTCTTCGGGGCGAAAACTCTCAAGGATCT
TACCGCTGTTGAGATCCAGTTCGATGTAACCCACTCGTGCACCCAACTGATCTTCAGCATCTTTTACTTT
CACCAGCGTTTCTGGGTGAGCAAAAACAGGAAGGCAAAATGCCGCAAAAAAGGGAATAAGGGCGACACGG
AAATGTTGAATACTCATACTCTTCCTTTTTCAATATTATTGAAGCATTTATCAGGGTTATTGTCTCATGA
GCGGATACATATTTGAATGTATTTAGAAAAATAAACAAATAGGGGTTCCGCGCACATTTCCCCGAAAAGT
GCCACCTGACGTCGACGGATCGGGAGATCTCCCGATCCCCTATGGTGCACTCTCAGTACAATCTGCTCTG
ATGCCGCATAGTTAAGCCAGTATCTGCTCCCTGCTTGTGTGTTGGAGGTCGCTGAGTAGTGCGCGAGCAA
AATTTAAGCTACAACAAGGCAAGGCTTGACCGACAATTGCATGAAGAATCTGCTTAGGGTTAGGCGTTTT
GCGCTGCTTCGCGATGTACGGGCCAGATATACGCGTTGACATTGATTATTGACTAGTTATTAATAGTAAT
CAATTACGGGGTCATTAGTTCATAGCCCATATATGGAGTTCCGCGTTACATAACTTACGGTAAATGGCCC
GCCTGGCTGACCGCCCAACGACCCCCGCCCATTGACGTCAATAATGACGTATGTTCCCATAGTAACGCCA
ATAGGGACTTTCCATTGACGTCAATGGGTGGAGTATTTACGGTAAACTGCCCACTTGGCAGTACATCAAG
TGTATCATATGCCAAGTACGCCCCCTATTGACGTCAATGACGGTAAATGGCCCGCCTGGCATTATGCCCA
GTACATGACCTTATGGGACTTTCCTACTTGGCAGTACATCTACGTATTAGTCATCGCTATTACCATGGTG
ATGCGGTTTTGGCAGTACATCAATGGGCGTGGATAGCGGTTTGACTCACGGGGATTTCCAAGTCTCCACC
CCATTGACGTCAATGGGAGTTTGTTTTGGCACCAAAATCAACGGGACTTTCCAAAATGTCGTAACAACTC
CGCCCCATTGACGCAAATGGGCGGTAGGCGTGTACGGTGGGAGGTCTATATAAGCAGCGCGTTTTGCCTG
TACTGGGTCTCTCTGGTTAGACCAGATCTGAGCCTGGGAGCTCTCTGGCTAACTAGGGAACCCACTGCTT
AAGCCTCAATAAAGCTTGCCTTGAGTGCTTCAAGTAGTGTGTGCCCGTCTGTTGTGTGACTCTGGTAACT
AGAGATCCCTCAGACCCTTTTAGTCAGTGTGGAAAATCTCTAGCAGTGGCGCCCGAACAGGGACTTGAAA
GCGAAAGGGAAACCAGAGGAGCTCTCTCGACGCAGGACTCGGCTTGCTGAAGCGCGCACGGCAAGAGGCG
AGGGGCGGCGACTGGTGAGTACGCCAAAAATTTTGACTAGCGGAGGCTAGAAGGAGAGAGATGGGTGCGA
GAGCGTCAGTATTAAGCGGGGGAGAATTAGATCGCGATGGGAAAAAATTCGGTTAAGGCCAGGGGGAAAG
AAAAAATATAAATTAAAACATATAGTATGGGCAAGCAGGGAGCTAGAACGATTCGCAGTTAATCCTGGCC
TGTTAGAAACATCAGAAGGCTGTAGACAAATACTGGGACAGCTACAACCATCCCTTCAGACAGGATCAGA
AGAACTTAGATCATTATATAATACAGTAGCAACCCTCTATTGTGTGCATCAAAGGATAGAGATAAAAGAC
ACCAAGGAAGCTTTAGACAAGATAGAGGAAGAGCAAAACAAAAGTAAGACCACCGCACAGCAAGCGGCCG
CTGATCTTCAGACCTGGAGGAGGAGATATGAGGGACAATTGGAGAAGTGAATTATATAAATATAAAGTAG
TAAAAATTGAACCATTAGGAGTAGCACCCACCAAGGCAAAGAGAAGAGTGGTGCAGAGAGAAAAAAGAGC
AGTGGGAATAGGAGCTTTGTTCCTTGGGTTCTTGGGAGCAGCAGGAAGCACTATGGGCGCAGCGTCAATG
ACGCTGACGGTACAGGCCAGACAATTATTGTCTGGTATAGTGCAGCAGCAGAACAATTTGCTGAGGGCTA
TTGAGGCGCAACAGCATCTGTTGCAACTCACAGTCTGGGGCATCAAGCAGCTCCAGGCAAGAATCCTGGC
TGTGGAAAGATACCTAAAGGATCAACAGCTCCTGGGGATTTGGGGTTGCTCTGGAAAACTCATTTGCACC
ACTGCTGTGCCTTGGAATGCTAGTTGGAGTAATAAATCTCTGGAACAGATTTGGAATCACACGACCTGGA
TGGAGTGGGACAGAGAAATTAACAATTACACAAGCTTAATACACTCCTTAATTGAAGAATCGCAAAACCA
GCAAGAAAAGAATGAACAAGAATTATTGGAATTAGATAAATGGGCAAGTTTGTGGAATTGGTTTAACATA
ACAAATTGGCTGTGGTATATAAAATTATTCATAATGATAGTAGGAGGCTTGGTAGGTTTAAGAATAGTTT
TTGCTGTACTTTCTATAGTGAATAGAGTTAGGCAGGGATATTCACCATTATCGTTTCAGACCCACCTCCC
AACCCCGAGGGGACCCGACAGGCCCGAAGGAATAGAAGAAGAAGGTGGAGAGAGAGACAGAGACAGATCC
ATTCGATTAGTGAACGGATCGGCACTGCGTGCGCCAATTCTGCAGACAAATGGCAGTATTCATCCACAAT
TTTAAAAGAAAAGGGGGGATTGGGGGGTACAGTGCAGGGGAAAGAATAGTAGACATAATAGCAACAGACA
TACAAACTAAAGAATTACAAAAACAAATTACAAAAATTCAAAATTTTCGGGTTTATTACAGGGACAGCAG
AGATCCAGTTTGGTTAATTAAGGTACCGAGGGCCTATTTCCCATGATTCCTTCATATTTGCATATACGAT
ACAAGGCTGTTAGAGAGATAATTAGAATTAATTTGACTGTAAACACAAAGATATTAGTACAAAATACGTG
ACGTAGAAAGTAATAATTTCTTGGGTAGTTTGCAGTTTTAAAATTATGTTTTAAAATGGACTATCATATG
CTTACCGTAACTTGAAAGTATTTCGATTTCTTGGCTTTATATATCTTGTGGAAAGGACGAAACACCGGAG
ACGGTTGTAAATGAGCACACAAAATACACATGCTAAAATATTATATTCTATGACCTTTATAAAATCAACC
AAAATCTTCTTTTTAATAACTTTAGTATCAATAATTAGAATTTTTATGTTCCTTTTTGCAAACTTTTAAT
AAAAATGAGCAAAATAAAAAAACGCTAGTTTTAGTAACTCGCGTTGTTTTCTTCACCTTTAATAATAGCT
ACTCCACCACTTGTTCCTAAGCGGTCAGCTCCTGCTTCAATCATTTTTTGAGCATCTTCAAATGTTCTAA
CTCCACCAGCTGCTTTAACTAAAGCATTGTCTTTAACAACTGACTTCATTAGTTTAACATCTTCAAATGT
TGCACCTGATTTTGAAAATCCTGTTGATGTTTTAACAAATTCTAATCCAGCTTCAACAGCTATTTCACAA
GCTTTCATGATTTCTTCTTTTGTTAATAAACAATTTTCCATAATACATTTAACAACATGTGATCCAGCTG
CTTTTTTTACAGCTTTCATGTCTTCTAAAACTAATTCATAATTTTTGTCTTTTAATGCACCAATATTTAA
TACCATATCAATTTCTGTTGCACCATCTTTAATTGCTTCAGAAACTTCGAATGCTTTTGTAGCTGTTGTG
CATGCACCTAGAGGAAAACCTACAACATTTGTTATTCCTACATTTGTGCCTTTTAATAATTCTTTACAAT
AGCTTGTTCAATATGAATTAACACAAACTGTTGCAAAATCAAATTCAATTGCTTCATCACATAATTGTTT
AATTTCAGCTTTCGTAGCATCTTGTTTTAATAATGTGTGATCTATATATTTGTTTAGTTTCATTTTTTCT
CCTATATATTCATTTTTAATTTTAATTCTTTAATAATTTCGTCTACTTTAACTTTAGCGTTTTGAACAGA
TTCACCAACACCTATAAAATAAATTTTTAGTTTAGGTTCAGTTCCACTTGGGCGAACAGCAAATCATGAC
TTATCTTCTAAATAAAATTTTAGTAAGTCTTGTCCTGGCATATTATACATTCCATCGATGTAGTCTTCAA
CATTAACAACTTTAAGTCCAGCAATTTGAGTTAAGGGTGTTGCTCTCAATGATTTCATTAATGGTTCAAT
TTTTAATTTCTTTTCTTCTGGTTTAAAATTCAAGTTTAAAGTGAAAGTGTAATATGCACCCATTTCTTTA
AATAAATCTTCTAAATAGTCTACTAATGTTTTATTTTGTTTTTTATAAAATCAAGCAGCCTCTGCTATTA
ATATAGAAGCTTGTATTCCATCTTTATCTCTAGCTGAGTCATCAATTACATATCCATAACTTTCTTCATA
AGCAAAAACAAAATTTAATCCGTTATCTTCTTCTTTAGCAATTTCTCTACCCATTCATTTAAATCCAGTT
AAAGTTTTTACAATATTAACTCCATATTTTTCATGAGCGATTCTATCACCCAAATCACTTGTTACAAAAC
TTGAATATAGAGCCGGATTTTTTGGAATGCTATTTAAGCGTTTTAGATTTGATAATTTTCAATCAATTAA
AATTGGTCCTGTTTGATTTCCATCTAATCTTACAAAATGACCATCATGTTTTATTGCCATTCCAAATCTG
TCAGCATCTGGGTCATTCATAATAATAATATCTGCATCATGTTTAATACCATATTCAAGCGGTATTTTTC
ATGCAGGATCAAATTCTGGATTTGGATTTACAACATTTTTAAATGTTTCATCTTCAAATGCATGCTCTTC
AACCTCAATAACGTTATATCCTGATTCACGTAATATTTTTGGGGTAAATTTAGTTCCTGTTCCATTAACT
GCGCTAAAAATAATTTTTAAATCTTTTTTAGCTTCTTGCTCTTTTTTGTACGTCTCTGTTTTAGAGCTAG
AAATAGCAAGTTAAAATAAGGCTAGTCCGTTATCAACTTGAAAAAGTGGCACCGAGTCGGTGCTTTTTTG
AATTCGCTAGCTAGGTCTTGAAAGGAGTGGGAATTGGCTCCGGTGCCCGTCAGTGGGCAGAGCGCACATC
GCCCACAGTCCCCGAGAAGTTGGGGGGAGGGGTCGGCAATTGATCCGGTGCCTAGAGAAGGTGGCGCGGG
GTAAACTGGGAAAGTGATGTCGTGTACTGGCTCCGCCTTTTTCCCGAGGGTGGGGGAGAACCGTATATAA
GTGCAGTAGTCGCCGTGAACGTTCTTTTTCGCAACGGGTTTGCCGCCAGAACACAGGACCGGTTCTAGAG
CGCTGCCACCATGAAGCGACCTGCCGCCACAAAGAAGGCTGGACAGGCTAAGAAGAAGAAAGTGAGCAAG
GGCGAGGCAGTGATCAAGGAGTTCATGCGGTTCAAGGTGCACATGGAGGGCTCCATGAACGGCCACGAGT
TCGAGATCGAGGGCGAGGGCGAGGGCCGCCCCTACGAGGGCACCCAGACCGCCAAGCTGAAGGTGACCAA
GGGTGGCCCCCTGCCCTTCTCCTGGGACATCCTGTCCCCTCAGTTCATGTACGGCTCCAGGGCCTTCATC
AAGCACCCCGCCGACATCCCCGACTACTATAAGCAGTCCTTCCCCGAGGGCTTCAAGTGGGAGCGCGTGA
TGAACTTCGAGGACGGCGGCGCCGTGACCGTGACCCAGGACACCTCCCTGGAGGACGGCACCCTGATCTA
CAAGGTGAAGCTCCGCGGCACCAACTTCCCTCCTGACGGCCCCGTAATGCAGAAGAAGACAATGGGCTGG
GAAGCGTCCACCGAGCGGTTGTACCCCGAGGACGGCGTGCTGAAGGGCGACATTAAGATGGCCCTGCGCC
TGAAGGACGGCGGCCGCTACCTGGCGGACTTCAAGACCACCTACAAGGCCAAGAAGCCCGTGCAGATGCC
CGGCGCCTACAACGTCGACCGCAAGTTGGACATCACCTCCCACAACGAGGACTACACCGTGGTGGAACAG
TACGAACGCTCCGAGGGCCGCCACTCCACCGGCGGCATGGACGAGCTGTACAAGGGATCCGGCGCAACAA
ACTTCTCTCTGCTGAAACAAGCCGGAGATGTCGAAGAGAATCCTGGACCGATGGCCAAGCCTTTGTCTCA
AGAAGAATCCACCCTCATTGAAAGAGCAACGGCTACAATCAACAGCATCCCCATCTCTGAAGACTACAGC
GTCGCCAGCGCAGCTCTCTCTAGCGACGGCCGCATCTTCACTGGTGTCAATGTATATCATTTTACTGGGG
GACCTTGTGCAGAACTCGTGGTGCTGGGCACTGCTGCTGCTGCGGCAGCTGGCAACCTGACTTGTATCGT
CGCGATCGGAAATGAGAACAGGGGCATCTTGAGCCCCTGCGGACGGTGCCGACAGGTGCTTCTCGATCTG
CATCCTGGGATCAAAGCCATAGTGAAGGACAGTGATGGACAGCCGACGGCAGTTGGGATTCGTGAATTGC
TGCCCTCTGGTTATGTGTGGGAGGGCTAAACGCGTTAAGTCGACAATCAACCTCTGGATTACAAAATTTG
TGAAAGATTGACTGGTATTCTTAACTATGTTGCTCCTTTTACGCTATGTGGATACGCTGCTTTAATGCCT
TTGTATCATGCTATTGCTTCCCGTATGGCTTTCATTTTCTCCTCCTTGTATAAATCCTGGTTGCTGTCTC
TTTATGAGGAGTTGTGGCCCGTTGTCAGGCAACGTGGCGTGGTGTGCACTGTGTTTGCTGACGCAACCCC
CACTGGTTGGGGCATTGCCACCACCTGTCAGCTCCTTTCCGGGACTTTCGCTTTCCCCCTCCCTATTGCC
ACGGCGGAACTCATCGCCGCCTGCCTTGCCCGCTGCTGGACAGGGGCTCGGCTGTTGGGCACTGACAATT
CCGTGGTGTTGTCGGGGAAATCATCGTCCTTTCCTTGGCTGCTCGCCTGTGTTGCCACCTGGATTCTGCG
CGGGACGTCCTTCTGCTACGTCCCTTCGGCCCTCAATCCAGCGGACCTTCCTTCCCGCGGCCTGCTGCCG
GCTCTGCGGCCTCTTCCGCGTCTTCGCCTTCGCCCTCAGACGAGTCGGATCTCCCTTTGGGCCGCCTCCC
CGCGTCGACTTTAAGACCAATGACTTACAAGGCAGCTGTAGATCTTAGCCACTTTTTAAAAGAAAAGGGG
GGACTGGAAGGGCTAATTCACTCCCAACGAAGACAAGATCTGCTTTTTGCTTGTACTGGGTCTCTCTGGT
TAGACCAGATCTGAGCCTGGGAGCTCTCTGGCTAACTAGGGAACCCACTGCTTAAGCCTCAATAAAGCTT
GCCTTGAGTGCTTCAAGTAGTGTGTGCCCGTCTGTTGTGTGACTCTGGTAACTAGAGATCCCTCAGACCC
TTTTAGTCAGTGTGGAAAATCTCTAGCAGGGCCCGTTTAAACCCGCTGATCAGCCTCGACTGTGCCTTCT
AGTTGCCAGCCATCTGTTGTTTGCCCCTCCCCCGTGCCTTCCTTGACCCTGGAAGGTGCCACTCCCACTG
TCCTTTCCTAATAAAATGAGGAAATTGCATCGCATTGTCTGAGTAGGTGTCATTCTATTCTGGGGGGTGG
GGTGGGGCAGGACAGCAAGGGGGAGGATTGGGAAGACAATAGCAGGCATGCTGGGGATGCGGTGGGCTCT
ATGGCTTCTGAGGCGGAAAGAACCAGCTGGGGCTCTAGGGGGTATCCCC
[124 nt withheld, positions 10480-10603]
C
[91 nt withheld, positions 10605-10695]
A
[49 nt withheld, positions 10697-10745]
CCTTTGACGTTGGAGTCCACGTTCTTT
[37 nt withheld, positions 10773-10809]
ACCCTATCTCGGTCTATTCTTTTGATTTATAAGGGATTTTGCCGATTTCGGCCTATTGGTTAAAAAATGA
GCTGATTTAACAAAAATTTAACGCGAATTAATTCTGTGGAATGTGTGTCAGTTAGGGTGTGGAAAGTCCC
CAGGCTCCCCAGCAGGCAGAAGTATGCAAAGCATGCATCTCAATTAGTCAGCAACCAGGTGTGGAAAGTC
CCCAGGCTCCCCAGCAGGCAGAAGTATGCAAAGCATGCATCTCAATTAGTCAGCAACCATAGTCCCGCCC
CTAACTCCGCCCATCCCGCCCCTAACTCCGCCCAGTTCCGCCCATTCTCCGCCCCATGGCTGACTAATTT
TTTTTATTTATGCAGAGGCCGAGGCCGCCTCTGCCTCTGAGCTATTCCAGAAGTAGTGAGGAGGCTTTTT
TGGAGGCCTAGGCT
Features (pLannotate 1.2.2; 34 found; start..end, strand, type, name):
     56..103     +  promoter       EM7 promoter: synthetic bacterial promoter&nbsp
    122..496     +  CDS            BleoR: antibiotic-binding protein; Sh ble from Streptoalloteichus hindustanus; confers resistance to bleomycin, phleomycin, and Zeocin™
    506..631     +  CDS            ble (fragment): BLE_KLEPN - Experimental evidence at protein level: Swiss-Prot protein existence level 1. Binding protein with a strong affinity to the bleomycin family of antibiotics. Binds to CL990; an antimitotic-antibiotic compound. From Klebsiella pneumoniae.
    626..747     +  polyA_signal   SV40 poly(A) signal: SV40 polyadenylation signal
    818..840     -  protein_bind   lac operator (fragment): The lac repressor binds to the lac operator to inhibit transcription in E. coli. This inhibition can be relieved by adding lactose or isopropyl-β-D-thiogalactopyranoside (IPTG). lac repressor encoded by lacI
    844..874     -  promoter       lac promoter: promoter for the E. coli lac operon
    889..910     -  protein_bind   CAP binding site: CAP binding activates transcription in the presence of cAMP. E. coli catabolite activator protein
    923..1015    -  CDS            lacI (fragment): lac repressor; lacI; The lac repressor binds to the lac operator to inhibit transcription in E. coli. This inhibition can be relieved by adding lactose or isopropyl-β-D-thiogalactopyranoside (IPTG).
   1198..1786    -  rep_origin     ori: high-copy-number ColE1/pMB1/pBR322/pUC origin of replication
   1957..2817    -  CDS            AmpR: β-lactamase; bla; confers resistance to ampicillin, carbenicillin, and related antibiotics
   2818..2922    -  promoter       AmpR promoter: bla
   2981..3033    -  misc_feature   bom (fragment): basis of mobility region from pBR322
   3188..3567    +  enhancer       CMV enhancer: human cytomegalovirus immediate early enhancer
   3568..3767    +  promoter       CMV promoter: human cytomegalovirus (CMV) immediate early promoter
   3785..3965    +  LTR            5' LTR (truncated): truncated 5' long terminal repeat (LTR) from HIV-1
   4012..4137    +  misc_feature   HIV-1 Ψ: packaging signal of human immunodeficiency virus type 1
   4121..4484    +  CDS            HIV-1 gag (fragment): gag protein from human immunodeficiency virus 1; gag
   4630..4863    +  misc_feature   RRE: The Rev response element (RRE) of HIV-1 allows for Rev-dependent mRNA export from the nucleus to the cytoplasm.
   5240..5340    +  CDS            Rev (fragment): human immunodeficiency virus 1 (HIV-1) Rev protein; rev; enhances nuclear export of unspliced and incompletely spliced viral mRNAs
   5390..5507    +  misc_feature   cPPT/CTS: central polypurine tract and central termination sequence of HIV-1
   5558..5798    +  promoter       U6 promoter: RNA polymerase III promoter for human U6 snRNA
   5984..6643    -  CDS            deoC1: DEOC1_STAAN - Also known as dra. Experimental evidence at protein level: Swiss-Prot protein existence level 1. Catalyzes a reversible aldol reaction between acetaldehyde and D-glyceraldehyde 3-phosphate to generate 2-deoxy-D-ribose 5- phosphate. From Staphylococcus aureus (strain N315).
   7688..7763    +  misc_RNA       gRNA scaffold: guide RNA scaffold for the Streptococcus pyogenes CRISPR/Cas9 system
   7781..7799    +  CDS            small t antigen (fragment): SV40 (simian virus 40) small t antigen
   7825..8036    +  promoter       EF-1α core promoter: core promoter for human elongation factor EF-1α
   8112..8804    +  CDS            mScarlet-I: mScarlet-I is a basic (constitutively fluorescent) red fluorescent protein published in 2016, derived from synthetic construct. It is reported to be a rapidly-maturing monomer with moderate acid sensitivity.
   8871..9269    +  CDS            BSD: blasticidin S deaminase; Aspergillus terreus BSD; confers resistance to blasticidin
   9285..9873    +  misc_feature   WPRE: woodchuck hepatitis virus posttranscriptional regulatory element
   9924..9943    +  misc_feature   cPPT/CTS (fragment): central polypurine tract and central termination sequence of HIV-1
   9945..10178   +  LTR            3' LTR (ΔU3): self-inactivating 3' long terminal repeat (LTR) from HIV-1
  10210..10434   +  polyA_signal   bGH poly(A) signal: bovine growth hormone polyadenylation signal
  10438..10459   +  promoter       SV40 promoter (fragment): SV40 enhancer and early promoter
  10480..10908   +  rep_origin     f1 ori (sequence partly withheld): f1 bacteriophage origin of replication; arrow indicates direction of (+) strand synthesis
  10922..8       +  promoter       SV40 promoter (across the origin): SV40 enhancer and early promoter
