[The description below was written by a language model from this plasmid's Addgene catalogue record and pLannotate feature annotations shown in this document.]
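Description:
pW212-lenti-spsgRNA-Esp3I-2kb-filler-pEF1s-NLS-mScarlet-I-P2A-BlastR is an empty third-generation lentiviral backbone derived from lentiCRISPR v2, designed to co-express a Streptococcus pyogenes Cas9 single guide RNA with a nuclear red fluorescent marker in mammalian cells. It carries no Cas9 and no guide insert. In bacteria it replicates from a high-copy ColE1/pUC-type origin under ampicillin selection. An f1 origin and an SV40 promoter/EM7-driven bleomycin (Zeocin) resistance cassette with an SV40 poly(A) signal also sit in the backbone, outside the viral genome.

The transfer cassette begins with a CMV enhancer/promoter fused to a truncated HIV-1 5' LTR, which makes genomic RNA production Tat-independent. This is followed by the Ψ packaging signal with a partial gag sequence, the RRE for Rev-dependent nuclear export, and the cPPT/CTS. It ends in a WPRE and a self-inactivating ΔU3 3' LTR, followed by a bGH poly(A) signal.

Within this unit, a human U6 Pol III promoter sits upstream of the S. pyogenes gRNA scaffold. The two are separated by a roughly 2 kb stuffer, part of which the annotation software matches to a bacterial deoC gene. According to the construct name, this filler is excised with Esp3I so that a spacer sequence can be cloned in its place.

Downstream, the EF-1α core (short) promoter drives mScarlet-I, which the name indicates is NLS-tagged. The name also indicates a P2A peptide linking it to blasticidin S deaminase, so a single transcript yields both the nuclear red reporter and blasticidin resistance. Transduced cells can therefore be identified by nuclear fluorescence or enriched with blasticidin. Guide activity requires Cas9 or a Cas9-derived effector supplied separately.
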