Addgene plasmid #170810: pW212-lenti-spsgRNA-Esp3I-2kb-filler-pEF1s-NLS-mScarlet-I-P2A-BlastR
Purpose: (Empty Backbone) Lentiviral vector to co-express an spsgRNA with NLS-mScarlet-I
Depositing lab: Kenneth Yamada. Depositing organization: National Institute of Dental and Craniofacial Research (NIDCR). Publication: Budding epithelial morphogenesis driven by cell-matrix versus cell-cell adhesion. Wang S, Matsumoto K, Lish SR, Cartagena-Rivera AX, Yamada KM. Cell. 2021 Jul 8;184(14):3702-3716.e30. doi: 10.1016/j.cell.2021.05.015. Epub 2021 Jun 15. PubMed 34133940.
Backbone
  Vector backbone: lentiCRISPR v2 (Addgene #52961)
  Vector type: Mammalian Expression, Lentiviral
Growth in bacteria
  Bacterial resistance: Ampicillin, 100 μg/mL
  Growth temperature: 30°C
  Growth strain: NEB Stable
  Copy number: High Copy
Gene/Insert
  Gene/Insert name: None
  Mutation: NA
Terms and licenses: Academic/Nonprofit Terms; Industry Terms: Not Available to Industry
Depositor comments: 3rd generation lentiviral backbone. Please visit https://www.biorxiv.org/content/10.1101/2020.06.24.165795v2.full for bioRxiv preprint.
How to cite: pW212-lenti-spsgRNA-Esp3I-2kb-filler-pEF1s-NLS-mScarlet-I-P2A-BlastR was a gift from Kenneth Yamada (Addgene plasmid # 170810 ; http://n2t.net/addgene:170810 ; RRID:Addgene_170810)
